>Addgene plasmid #236987 | TEAD2-NanoLuc Fusion Vector | addgene full sequence | sequence record 474692 | Addgene NGS Result
AAGACGCGTGACGTCGGCAGTGAAAAAAATGCTTTATTTGTGAAATTTGTGATGCTATTGCTTTATTTGT
AACCATTATAAGCTGCAATAAACAAGTTAACAACAACAATTGCATTCATTTTATGTTTCAGGTTCAGGGG
GAGGTGTGGGAGGTTTTTTAAAGCAAGTAAAACCTCTACAAATGTGGTATGGCTGATTATGATCCGCGGC
CGCAATACGTCGACGTTATCAGCTGACTTCGTACGAGAGCCTAGGTGTTTCTAGAGTCGCGGCCTTACGC
CAGAATGCGTTCGCACAGCCGCCAGCCGGTCACTCCGTTGATGGTTACTCGGAACAGCAGGGAGCCGTCG
GGGTTGATCAGGCGCTCGTCGATAATTTTGTTGCCGTTCCACAGGGTCCCTGTTACAGTGATCTTTTTGC
CGTCGAACACGGCGATGCCTTCATACGGCCGTCCGAAATAGTCGATCATGTTCGGCGTAACCCCGTCGAT
TACCAGTGTGCCATAGTGCAGGATCACCTTAAAGTGATGATCATCCACAGGGTACACCACCTTAAAAATT
TTTTCGATCTGGCCCATTTGGTCGCCGCTCAGACCTTCATACGGGATGATGACATGGATGTCGATCTTCA
GCCCATTTTCACCGCTCAGGACAATCCTTTGGATCGGAGTTACGGACACCCCGAGATTCTGAAACAAACT
GGACACACCTCCCTGTTCAAGGACTTGGTCCAGGTTGTAGCCGGCTGTCTGTCGCCAGTCCCCAACGAAA
TCTTCGAGTGTGAAGACGCCGCTCGAGCCGAGAGAAACGTCCCTGACCAGGCGGTAAATGTGATGCTGGG
CCCCACGCTCGCTGGTGGAGACCTCGAAGACATAGGCGGTGCAGAGCAGCAGTTCCTGGGTGTCTCTGTT
TGTCACCACCTGGAGGATGGTGAAGTTTTCCAGGACGCTGTTCATCATGTATCGCTCAGGCAGCTGCCGC
AACTTGTGCAAGAAATTCACCAGGTACTCGCACATGGGCGAGCGCAGCAGGCGGTACACAAATCTGCCGT
CCTCCAGCTGGGCCCGTTCCGTCTCCACCTTCTCCACCACCTGCTTGCCAAAAGAGCAGACCTTGGAGGA
ACAGGTGAGGGTCATGTGTTCCAGGCTCTCATACTGGCTGCTCACTCCGTAGAAGCCACCACTGCTGATG
CTGCCACCGGCCCCTGCCTCCTCACCACTTGGGCCCCAGTTCAGGTCCGCCCAGAACTTGACCAGGAAGA
AGGCATGGGGGGGGCCACGATCATATAGCTCTCGGAGGCCACCCTTTTTCTCAGGGAATTTGTCGTAGAT
CTGCCGGACGTCCACACTCTCGAGCGGCGGCGCTCCGGGGCTGGGGCAGTGCTGGCTGATGTGCACGAAC
AGGTGCCTCTGGTAAGAATCAACTGCATCTGGCGGTTCCACGAAGGCTGAGAACTCTACCAGCTGCAACC
GGGCGGTGCCCAGGCCCCGAGCCTGCCAGGCTGGGGGCGATGGGGTAGGTGGGGGCAGGGGTGAGAGGGC
TTGGGGGGGCTCGTACCCTGGGAGGTCAGTAGATGGGGGAGTCAGTGACAAGGTGAACGGTGTCTGTGAG
AATGGCTTCACATCTGGAACATTCCAGGGGGGCCCAGATCCTCCAGACCAAAACTGGAAAAGCTCAGAGG
CCTGAGGACCAGTGGGACCCAGTTTGGCCTGCAGAGAAGGCGCGGAGATGAGCTGGGCAGAGGACATGGT
TGCCATTGTCTGGAAAGCCTTGTCCTTGGAAACCTGGTCCTTCAACTTGGACTGGATTTCCCTTGATTTC
CTTCGGGCCAAAACCTGGATGTGACTAGAAACCTGTTTTCGAGTTCGGGTCTTCCCCGTTCTCAGCTTGA
TGTAGCGGGCGATCAGTTCATTCCGACCATACATCTTGCCTTCATCAGACAAAATTATTTTCCGGCGGCC
GCAGGGTGGATAGATGGCCAGGGCCTCCTGGAAGCTCTGCTCAATGTCTGGGCTCCACACCCCCTCTGCA
TCCGGGCCCCCGTCACCCCCAGCCCCCTCACTGCCGCCGGTACCCTCCTCACTGCCTTCCTCACTGCCCG
TCCAGCCGCTGCCATCGTCCAGGGCGGCCCCAGCCCGGGGTTCCCCCATGGCGATCGCTAGCTGCAAAAA
GAACAAGTAGCTTGTATTCTATAGTGTCACCTAAATGGGCGATCTGACGGTTCACTAAACCAGCTCTGCT
TATATAGGCCTCCCTGGCGCGCCACTAGTTATTAATAGTAATCAATTACGGGGTCATTAGTTCATAGCCC
ATATATGGAGTTCCGCGTTACATAACTTACGGTAAATGGCCCGCCTGGCTGACCGCCCAACGACCCCCGC
CCATTGACGTCAATAATGACGTATGTTCCCATAGTAACGCCAATAGGGACTTTCCATTGACGTCAATGGG
TGGAGTATTTACGGTAAACTGCCCACTTGGCAGTACATCAAGTGTATCATATGCCAAGTCCGCCCCCTAT
TGACGTCAATGACGGTAAATGGCCCGCCTGGCATTATGCCCAGTACATGACCTTACGGGACTTTCCTACT
TGGCAGTACATCTACGTATTAGTCATCGCTATTACCATGGTGATGCGGTTTTGGCAGTACACCAATGGGC
GTGGATAGCGGTTTGACTCACGGGGATTTCCAAGTCTCCACCCCATTGACGTCAATGGGAGTTTGTTTTG
GCACCAAAATCAACGGGACTTTCCAAAATGTCGTAATAACCCCGCCCCGTTGACGCAAATGGGCGGTAGG
CGTGTACGGTGGGAGGTCAAATCGAATTCTAATACTGTTGACAATTAATCATCGGCATAGTATATCGGCA
TAGTATAATACGACAAGGTGAGGAACTAAACCCAGGAGGCAGATCATGGAGAAAAAAATCACTGGATATA
CCACCGTTGATATATCCCAATGGCATCGTAAAGAACATTTTGAGGCATTTCAGTCAGTTGCTCAATGTAC
CTATAACCAGACCGTTCAGCTGGATATTACGGCCTTTTTAAAGACCGTAAAGAAAAATAAGCACAAGTTT
TATCCGGCCTTTATTCACATTCTTGCCCGCCTGATGAATGCTCATCCGGAATTCCGTATGGCAATGAAAG
ACGGTGAGCTGGTGATATGGGATAGTGTTCACCCTTGTTACACCGTTTTCCATGAGCAAACTGAAACGTT
TTCATCGCTCTGGAGTGAATACCACGACGATTTCCGGCAGTTTCTACACATATATTCGCAAGATGTGGCG
TGTTACGGTGAAAACCTGGCCTATTTCCCTAAAGGGTTTATTGAGAATATGTTTTTCGTCTCAGCCAATC
CCTGGGTGAGTTTCACCAGTTTTGATTTAAACGTGGCCAATATGGACAACTTCTTCGCCCCCGTTTTCAC
TATGGGCAAATATTATACGCAAGGCGACAAGGTGCTGATGCCGCTGGCGATTCAGGTTCATCATGCCGTC
TGTGATGGCTTCCATGTCGGCAGAATGCTTAATGAATTACAACAGTACTGCGATGAGTGGCAGGGCGGGG
CGTAAGCGGGACTCTGGGGTTCGAAATGACCGACCAAGCGACGCCCAACCGGTATCAGCTCACTCAAAGG
CGGTAATACGGTTATCCACAGAATCAGGGGATAACGCAGGAAAGAACATGTGAGCAAAAGGCCAGCAAAA
GGCCAGGAACCGTAAAAAGGCCGCGTTGCTGGCGTTTTTCCATAGGCTCCGCCCCCCTGACGAGCATCAC
AAAAATCGACGCTCAAGTCAGAGGTGGCGAAACCCGACAGGACTATAAAGATACCAGGCGTTTCCCCCTG
GAAGCTCCCTCGTGCGCTCTCCTGTTCCGACCCTGCCGCTTACCGGATACCTGTCCGCCTTTCTCCCTTC
GGGAAGCGTGGCGCTTTCTCATAGCTCACGCTGTAGGTATCTCAGTTCGGTGTAGGTCGTTCGCTCCAAG
CTGGGCTGTGTGCACGAACCCCCCGTTCAGCCCGACCGCTGCGCCTTATCCGGTAACTATCGTCTTGAGT
CCAACCCGGTAAGACACGACTTATCGCCACTGGCAGCAGCCACTGGTAACAGGATTAGCAGAGCGAGGTA
TGTAGGCGGTGCTACAGAGTTCTTGAAGTGGTGGCCTAACTACGGCTACACTAGAAGGACAGTATTTGGT
ATCTGCGCTCTGCTGAAGCCAGTTACCTTCGGAAAAAGAGTTGGTAGCTCTTGATCCGGCAAACAAACCA
CCGCTGGTAGCGGTGGTTTTTTTGTTTGCAAGCAGCAGATTACGCGCAGAAAAAAAGGATTTCAAGAAGA
TCCTTTGATCTTTTCTACGGGGTCTGACGCTCAGTGGAACGAAAACTCACGTTAAGGGATTTTGGTCATG
AGATTATCAAAAAGGATCTTCACCTAGATCCTTTTATAGTCCGGAATCGTCACACAAAAAACCAACACAC
AGATGTAATGAAAATAAAGATATTTTATTGCGGCCATCGTGATGGCTAGAGTTCAGAAGAACTCGTCAAG
AAGGCGATAGAAGGCGATGCGCTGCGAATCGGGAGCGGCGATACCGTAAAGCACGAGGAAGCGGTCAGCC
CATTCGCCGCCAAGCTCTTCAGCAATATCACGGGTAGCCAACGCTATGTCCTGATAGCGGTCCGCCACAC
CCAGCCGGCCACAGTCGATGAATCCAGAAAAGCGGCCATTTTCCACCATGATATTCGGCAAGCAGGCATC
GCCGTGGGTCACGACGAGATCCTCGCCGTCGGGCATGCGCGCCTTGAGCCTGGCGAACAGTTCGGCTGGC
GCGAGCCCCTGATGCTCTTCGTCCAGATCATCCTGATCGACAAGACCGGCTTCCATCCGAGTACGTGCTC
GCTCGATGCGATGTTTCGCTTGGTGGTCGAATGGGCAGGTAGCCGGATCAAGCGTATGCAGCCGCCGCAT
TGCATCAGCCATGATGGATACTTTCTCGGCAGGAGCAAGGTGAGATGACAGGAGATCCTGCCCCGGCACT
TCGCCCAATAGCAGCCAGTCCCTTCCCGCTTCAGTGACAACGTCGAGCACAGCTGCGCAAGGAACGCCCG
TCGTGGCCAGCCACGATAGCCGCGCTGCCTCGTCCTGCAGTTCATTCAGGGCACCGGACAGGTCGGTCTT
GACAAAAAGAACCGGGCGCCCCTGCGCTGACAGCCGGAACACGGCGGCATCAGAGCAGCCGATTGTCTGT
TGTGCCCAGTCATAGCCGAATAGCCTCTCCACCCAAGCGGCCGGAGAACCTGCGTGCAATCCATCTTGTT
CAATCATGGTGGCATCGATTCCCGGTCAACATCCAGTACACCTCCGGCACACCGGCTTCCCCAAGGGCGC
CACGCTCTCCCACCACAACATCCTCAACAACGGCTACTGGGTGGGCCGCACGGTCGGCTACACGGAGCAG
GACCGGGTGTGTCTGCCGGTGCCCTTCTACCACTGCTTCGGCATGGTCATGGGCAACTTGGGCGCCACCT
CCCACGCCGCCTGCATCGTCATCCCGGCCCCGTCCTTCGAGCCGGCGGCGACGCTGGAGGCGGTGCAGCG
GGAGAGGTGCACGTCCCTGTACGGCGTCCCCACGAAGCCGAATTCCACCACACTGGACTAGATGCATGCT
CGACAGTGTGATGGATATCTGCAGAATTCGGCTTTCACGACACCTGAAATGGAAGAAAAAAACTTTGAAC
CACTGTCTGAGGCTTGAGAATGAACCAAGATCCAAACTCAAAAAGGGCAAATTCCAAGGAGAATTACATC
AAGTGCCAAGCTGGCCTAACTTCAGTCTCCACCCACTCAGTGTGGGGAAACTCCATCGCATAAAACCCCT
CCCCCCAACCTAAAGACGACGTACTCCAAAAGCTCGAGAACTAATCGAGGTGCCTGGACGGCGCCCGGTA
CTCCGTGGAGTCACATGAAGCGACGGCTGAGGACGGAAAGGCCCTTTTCCTTTGTGTGGGTGACTCACCC
GCCCGCTCTCCCGAGCGCCGCGTCCTCCATTTTGAGCTGCCTGCAGCAGGGCCGGGAAGCGGCCATCTTT
CCGCTCACGCAACTGGTGCCGACCGGGCCAGCCTTGCCGCCCAGGGCGGGGCGATACACGGCGGCGCGAG
GCCAGGCACCAGAGCAGGCCGGCCAGCTTGAGACTACCCCCGTCCGATTCTCGGTGGCCGCGCTCGCAGG
CCCCGCCTCGCCGAACATGTGCGCTGGGACGCACGGGCCCCGTCGCCGCCCGCGGCCCCAAAAACCGAAA
TACCAGTGTGCAGATCTTGGCCCGCATTTACAAGACTATCTTGCCAGAAAAAAAGCGTCGCAGCAGGTCA
TCAAAAATTTTAAATGGCTAGAGACTTATCGAAAGCAGCGAGACAGGCGCGAAGGTGCCACCAGATTCGC
ACGCGGCGGCCCCAGCGCCCAGGCCAGGCCTCAACTCAAGCACGAGGCGAAGGGGCTCCTTAAGCGCAAG
GCCTCGAACTCTCCCACCCACTTCCAACCCGAAGCTCGGGATCAAGAATCACGTACTGCAGCCAGGTGGA
AGTAATTCAAGGCACGCAAGGGCCATAACCCGTAAAGAGGCCAGGCCCGCGGGAACCACACACGGCACTT
ACCTGTGTTCTGGCGGCAAACCCGTTGCGAAAAAGAACGTTCACGGCGACTACTGCACTTATATACGGTT
CTCCCCCACCCTCGGGAAAAAGGCGGAGCCAGTACACGACATCACTTTCCCAGTTTACCCCGCGCCACCT
TCTCTAGGCACCGGTTCAATTGCCGACCCCTCCCCCCAACTTCTCGGGGACTGTGGGCGATGTGCGCTCT
GCCCACTGACGGGCACCGGAGCC
Features (pLannotate 1.2.2; 16 found; start..end, strand, type, name):
     17..98      -  polyA_signal   SV40 poly(A) signal: SV40 polyadenylation signal
    121..204     -  CDS            large T antigen (fragment): large T antigen from SV40 (simian virus 40)
    275..787     -  CDS            Nluc: NanoLuc® luciferase human codon-optimized
    809..2149    -  CDS            TEAD2: TEAD2_HUMAN - Also known as TEF4. Experimental evidence at protein level: Swiss-Prot protein existence level 1. Transcription factor which plays a key role in the Hippo signaling pathway, a pathway involved in organ size control and tumor suppression by restricting proliferation and promoting apoptosis. The core of this pathway is composed of a kinase cascade wherein MST1/MST2, in complex with its regulatory protein SAV1, phosphorylates and activates LATS1/2 in complex with its regulatory protein MOB1, which in turn phosphorylates and inactivates YAP1 oncoprotein and WWTR1/TAZ. Acts by mediati
   2188..2206    -  promoter       SP6 promoter: promoter for bacteriophage SP6 RNA polymerase
   2232..2254    -  promoter       minimal CMV promoter (fragment): human cytomegalovirus (CMV) immediate early promoter
   2264..2629    +  enhancer       CMV enhancer: human cytomegalovirus immediate early enhancer
   2631..2818    +  promoter       CMV promoter (fragment): human cytomegalovirus (CMV) immediate early promoter
   2837..2884    +  promoter       EM7 promoter: synthetic bacterial promoter&nbsp
   2916..3572    +  CDS            cat: CAT_ECOLX - Experimental evidence at protein level: Swiss-Prot protein existence level 1. This enzyme is an effector of chloramphenicol resistance in bacteria. From Escherichia coli. This protein is used as a marker in many commonly used cloning vectors, such as pACYC184.
   3747..4335    -  rep_origin     ori: high-copy-number ColE1/pMB1/pBR322/pUC origin of replication
   4461..4509    -  polyA_signal   poly(A) signal: synthetic polyadenylation signal
   4536..5327    -  CDS            neo: KKA2_KLEPN - Also known as kan, nptII. Experimental evidence at protein level: Swiss-Prot protein existence level 1. Resistance to kanamycin, neomycin, paromomycin, ribostamycin, butirosin and gentamicin B. From Klebsiella pneumoniae.
   5714..5917    -  intron         EF-1α intron A: truncated intron upstream of the start codon of human EF-1α
   6543..6652    -  intron         EF-1α intron A (fragment): intron upstream of the start codon of human EF-1α
   6653..6864    -  promoter       EF-1α core promoter: core promoter for human elongation factor EF-1α
