[The description below was written by a language model from this plasmid's Addgene catalogue record and pLannotate feature annotations shown in this document.]
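Description:
TEAD2-NanoLuc Fusion Vector is a mammalian expression plasmid of about 6.9 kb built on the pFC223C NanoLuc CMV-Neo BiBRET-Balanced backbone. It carries the unmutated human TEAD2 coding sequence (also known as TEF-4 or ETF), a transcription factor in the Hippo signalling pathway. TEAD2 lies directly upstream of human codon-optimized NanoLuc luciferase, so the luciferase forms a C-terminal tag supplied by the backbone. The catalogue lists CMV as the promoter. In the feature table, only a short minimal CMV promoter fragment sits immediately upstream of the fusion on the same strand. A CMV enhancer and a larger CMV promoter fragment lie next to it in the opposite orientation, which suggests a divergent arrangement around a shared enhancer, although the record does not explain this design. An SP6 promoter just ahead of TEAD2 could allow in vitro transcription, and an SV40 polyadenylation signal terminates the fusion transcript.

The plasmid is propagated in E. coli from a high-copy ColE1/pUC-type origin under chloramphenicol selection. The cat gene follows the synthetic bacterial EM7 promoter, downstream of the opposite-facing CMV fragment. For mammalian selection, the neomycin phosphotransferase gene lies downstream of an EF-1α core promoter with intron A sequences and is followed by a synthetic poly(A) signal, conferring G418 resistance.

The record does not state a specific application. The NanoLuc fusion and the backbone name point to bioluminescence resonance energy transfer assays, in which the luciferase-tagged TEAD2 acts as the energy donor in live cells, for example to monitor ligand or partner-protein binding.
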