Addgene plasmid #236987: TEAD2-NanoLuc Fusion Vector
Depositing lab: Promega Corporation.
Backbone
  Vector backbone: pFC223C NanoLuc(R) CMV-Neo BiBRET-Balanced Vector
  Vector type: Mammalian Expression
  Selectable markers: Neomycin (select with G418)
Growth in bacteria
  Bacterial resistance: Chloramphenicol, 25 μg/mL
  Growth temperature: 37°C
  Growth strain: DH5alpha
  Copy number: High Copy
Gene/Insert
  Gene/Insert name: TEAD2
  Species: H. sapiens (human)
  Mutation: None
  Entrez Gene: TEAD2 (a.k.a. ETF, TEAD-2, TEF-4, TEF4)
  Promoter: CMV
  Tag / fusion protein: NanoLuc (R) (C terminal on backbone)
  Cloning method: Other
How to cite: TEAD2-NanoLuc Fusion Vector was a gift from Promega Corporation (Addgene plasmid # 236987 ; http://n2t.net/addgene:236987 ; RRID:Addgene_236987)
